Addgene plasmid #202717: pLenti-CMV-Myr-Pink Flamindo-p2a-EGFP-bPAC
Purpose: Mammalian co-expression of membrane-bound Pink Flamindo and soluble bPAC for cAMP perturbation and imaging
Depositing lab: Adam Cohen. Depositing organization: Harvard University. Publication: All-optical mapping of cAMP transport reveals rules of sub-cellular localization. Xiang KM, Park P, Koren SA, Hayward RF, Cohen AE. bioRxiv 2023 10.1101/2023.06.27.546633.
Backbone
  Vector backbone: pLenti
  Backbone size w/o insert (bp): 8538
  Total vector size (bp): 11679
  Vector type: Mammalian Expression, Lentiviral
Growth in bacteria
  Bacterial resistance: Ampicillin, 100 μg/mL
  Growth temperature: 30°C
  Growth strain: NEB Stable
  Copy number: High Copy
Gene/Insert 1
  Gene/Insert name: Myr-Pink Flamindo
  Species: Synthetic
  Insert size (bp): 1221
  Promoter: CMV
  Cloning method: Gibson Cloning
  Sequencing primers: 5′ agaagacaccgactctagaggatc; 3′ aagttcgtggctccggagcCCTTGTACAGCTCGTCCATGC
Gene/Insert 2
  Gene/Insert name: EGFP-bPAC
  Species: Synthetic; Beggiatoa sp
  Insert size (bp): 1854
  Tag / fusion protein: myc (C terminal on insert); 10xHis (C terminal on insert)
  Cloning method: Gibson Cloning
  Sequencing primers: 5′ gctgtacaagGGTGGTTCTGGTATGAAG; 3′ tatcgataagcttgatatcgaattcTTACTCGAGATGGTGATGGTG
Terms and licenses: Academic/Nonprofit Terms; Industry Terms: Not Available to Industry
How to cite: pLenti-CMV-Myr-Pink Flamindo-p2a-EGFP-bPAC was a gift from Adam Cohen (Addgene plasmid # 202717 ; http://n2t.net/addgene:202717 ; RRID:Addgene_202717)
