[The description below was written by a language model from this plasmid's Addgene catalogue record and pLannotate feature annotations shown in this document.]
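Description:
pLenti-CMV-Myr-Pink Flamindo-p2a-EGFP-bPAC is an 11.7 kb HIV-1-based lentiviral transfer plasmid for mammalian expression, designed to place a cAMP sensor and a light-driven cAMP source in the same cell. It is propagated in E. coli through a high-copy ColE1/pUC origin with ampicillin resistance, and it also carries an f1 origin. An upstream CMV enhancer/promoter drives the viral genomic RNA from a truncated 5' LTR. This is followed by the Ψ packaging signal with a gag fragment, the RRE for Rev-dependent nuclear export, and the cPPT/CTS. Downstream of the payload sit a WPRE to boost transcript expression, the 3' LTR region (annotated as a second truncated LTR) and a bGH polyadenylation signal. Outside the LTRs, an SV40/EM7-driven BleoR cassette is annotated, which would confer Zeocin resistance on transfected rather than transduced cells.

The payload is a single open reading frame under an internal CMV promoter. The first part is Myr-Pink Flamindo, a red cAMP indicator that, by its name and stated purpose, is anchored to the membrane by a myristoylation signal. The annotation software reads it as red fluorescent protein fragments (PAmCherry2- and mApple-like) flanking a cAMP-binding fragment of mouse Epac1 (Rapgef3), consistent with a binding domain inserted into a fluorescent protein. A P2A peptide then separates it from EGFP-bPAC, a soluble fusion of EGFP to the photoactivated adenylyl cyclase from Beggiatoa, carrying C-terminal myc and 10xHis tags. The bPAC coding region itself is not annotated in the feature table but fits the gap between EGFP and the His tag. Together the two proteins support all-optical experiments in which light triggers cAMP production and its spread is imaged at the membrane.
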