Features (pLannotate 1.2.2; 36 found; start..end, strand, type, name):
     31..83      -  misc_feature   bom (fragment): basis of mobility region from pBR322
    238..617     +  enhancer       CMV enhancer: human cytomegalovirus immediate early enhancer
    618..817     +  promoter       CMV promoter: human cytomegalovirus (CMV) immediate early promoter
    835..1015    +  LTR            5' LTR (truncated): truncated 5' long terminal repeat (LTR) from HIV-1
   1062..1187    +  misc_feature   HIV-1 Ψ: packaging signal of human immunodeficiency virus type 1
   1171..1534    +  CDS            HIV-1 gag (fragment): gag protein from human immunodeficiency virus 1; gag
   1680..1913    +  misc_feature   RRE: The Rev response element (RRE) of HIV-1 allows for Rev-dependent mRNA export from the nucleus to the cytoplasm.
   2290..2390    +  CDS            Rev (fragment): human immunodeficiency virus 1 (HIV-1) Rev protein; rev; enhances nuclear export of unspliced and incompletely spliced viral mRNAs
   2440..2557    +  misc_feature   cPPT/CTS: central polypurine tract and central termination sequence of HIV-1
   2616..2919    +  enhancer       CMV enhancer: human cytomegalovirus immediate early enhancer
   2920..3123    +  promoter       CMV promoter: human cytomegalovirus (CMV) immediate early promoter
   3257..3736    +  CDS            PAmCherry2 (fragment): PAmCherry2 is a photoactivatable red fluorescent protein published in 2009, derived from Discosoma sp.. It is reported to be a rapidly-maturing monomer with high acid sensitivity.
   3722..4177    +  CDS            Rapgef3 (fragment): RPGF3_MOUSE - Also known as Epac, Epac1. Experimental evidence at protein level: Swiss-Prot protein existence level 1. Guanine nucleotide exchange factor (GEF) for RAP1A and RAP2A small GTPases that is activated by binding cAMP. Through simultaneous binding of PDE3B to RAPGEF3 and PIK3R6 is assembled in a signaling complex in which it activates the PI3K gamma complex and which is involved in angiogenesis. Plays a role in the modulation of the cAMP- induced dynamic control of endothelial barrier function through a pathway that is independent on Rho-mediated signaling. Required for the actin rea
   4175..4426    +  CDS            mApple (fragment): photostable monomeric derivative of DsRed (Shaner et al., 2008) mammalian codon-optimized
   4436..4491    +  CDS            P2A (fragment): 2A peptide from porcine teschovirus-1 polyprotein Eukaryotic ribosomes fail to insert a peptide bond between the Gly and Pro residues, yielding separate polypeptides.
   4493..5206    +  CDS            EGFP: EGFP is a basic (constitutively fluorescent) green fluorescent protein published in 1996, derived from Aequorea victoria. It is reported to be a rapidly-maturing weak dimer with moderate acid sensitivity.
   6308..6337    +  CDS            10xHis: 10xHis affinity tag
   6347..6371    +  misc_feature   MCS (fragment): pBluescript multiple cloning site
   6371..6959    +  misc_feature   WPRE: woodchuck hepatitis virus posttranscriptional regulatory element
   6896..7477    +  CDS            nef (fragment): NEF_HV1H2 - Experimental evidence at protein level: Swiss-Prot protein existence level 1. Extracellular Nef protein targets CD4(+) T-lymphocytes for apoptosis by interacting with CXCR4 surface receptors. From Human immunodeficiency virus type 1 group M subtype B (isolate HXB2) (HIV-1).
   7484..7664    +  LTR            5' LTR (truncated): truncated 5' long terminal repeat (LTR) from HIV-1
   7696..7920    +  polyA_signal   bGH poly(A) signal: bovine growth hormone polyadenylation signal
   7924..7945    +  promoter       SV40 promoter (fragment): SV40 enhancer and early promoter
   7966..8394    +  rep_origin     f1 ori (sequence partly withheld): f1 bacteriophage origin of replication; arrow indicates direction of (+) strand synthesis
   8408..8737    +  promoter       SV40 promoter: SV40 enhancer and early promoter
   8785..8832    +  promoter       EM7 promoter: synthetic bacterial promoter&nbsp
   8851..9225    +  CDS            BleoR: antibiotic-binding protein; Sh ble from Streptoalloteichus hindustanus; confers resistance to bleomycin, phleomycin, and Zeocin™
   9235..9360    +  CDS            ble (fragment): BLE_KLEPN - Experimental evidence at protein level: Swiss-Prot protein existence level 1. Binding protein with a strong affinity to the bleomycin family of antibiotics. Binds to CL990; an antimitotic-antibiotic compound. From Klebsiella pneumoniae.
   9355..9476    +  polyA_signal   SV40 poly(A) signal: SV40 polyadenylation signal
   9547..9569    -  protein_bind   lac operator (fragment): The lac repressor binds to the lac operator to inhibit transcription in E. coli. This inhibition can be relieved by adding lactose or isopropyl-β-D-thiogalactopyranoside (IPTG). lac repressor encoded by lacI
   9573..9603    -  promoter       lac promoter: promoter for the E. coli lac operon
   9618..9639    -  protein_bind   CAP binding site: CAP binding activates transcription in the presence of cAMP. E. coli catabolite activator protein
   9652..9744    -  CDS            lacI (fragment): lac repressor; lacI; The lac repressor binds to the lac operator to inhibit transcription in E. coli. This inhibition can be relieved by adding lactose or isopropyl-β-D-thiogalactopyranoside (IPTG).
   9927..10515   -  rep_origin     ori: high-copy-number ColE1/pMB1/pBR322/pUC origin of replication
  10686..11546   -  CDS            AmpR: β-lactamase; bla; confers resistance to ampicillin, carbenicillin, and related antibiotics
  11547..11651   -  promoter       AmpR promoter: bla
>Addgene plasmid #202717 | pLenti-CMV-Myr-Pink Flamindo-p2a-EGFP-bPAC | addgene full sequence | sequence record 402853 | Addgene NGS Result
GTCGACGGATCGGGAGATCTCCCGATCCCCTATGGTGCACTCTCAGTACAATCTGCTCTGATGCCGCATA
GTTAAGCCAGTATCTGCTCCCTGCTTGTGTGTTGGAGGTCGCTGAGTAGTGCGCGAGCAAAATTTAAGCT
ACAACAAGGCAAGGCTTGACCGACAATTGCATGAAGAATCTGCTTAGGGTTAGGCGTTTTGCGCTGCTTC
GCGATGTACGGGCCAGATATACGCGTTGACATTGATTATTGACTAGTTATTAATAGTAATCAATTACGGG
GTCATTAGTTCATAGCCCATATATGGAGTTCCGCGTTACATAACTTACGGTAAATGGCCCGCCTGGCTGA
CCGCCCAACGACCCCCGCCCATTGACGTCAATAATGACGTATGTTCCCATAGTAACGCCAATAGGGACTT
TCCATTGACGTCAATGGGTGGAGTATTTACGGTAAACTGCCCACTTGGCAGTACATCAAGTGTATCATAT
GCCAAGTACGCCCCCTATTGACGTCAATGACGGTAAATGGCCCGCCTGGCATTATGCCCAGTACATGACC
TTATGGGACTTTCCTACTTGGCAGTACATCTACGTATTAGTCATCGCTATTACCATGGTGATGCGGTTTT
GGCAGTACATCAATGGGCGTGGATAGCGGTTTGACTCACGGGGATTTCCAAGTCTCCACCCCATTGACGT
CAATGGGAGTTTGTTTTGGCACCAAAATCAACGGGACTTTCCAAAATGTCGTAACAACTCCGCCCCATTG
ACGCAAATGGGCGGTAGGCGTGTACGGTGGGAGGTCTATATAAGCAGCGCGTTTTGCCTGTACTGGGTCT
CTCTGGTTAGACCAGATCTGAGCCTGGGAGCTCTCTGGCTAACTAGGGAACCCACTGCTTAAGCCTCAAT
AAAGCTTGCCTTGAGTGCTTCAAGTAGTGTGTGCCCGTCTGTTGTGTGACTCTGGTAACTAGAGATCCCT
CAGACCCTTTTAGTCAGTGTGGAAAATCTCTAGCAGTGGCGCCCGAACAGGGACTTGAAAGCGAAAGGGA
AACCAGAGGAGCTCTCTCGACGCAGGACTCGGCTTGCTGAAGCGCGCACGGCAAGAGGCGAGGGGCGGCG
ACTGGTGAGTACGCCAAAAATTTTGACTAGCGGAGGCTAGAAGGAGAGAGATGGGTGCGAGAGCGTCAGT
ATTAAGCGGGGGAGAATTAGATCGCGATGGGAAAAAATTCGGTTAAGGCCAGGGGGAAAGAAAAAATATA
AATTAAAACATATAGTATGGGCAAGCAGGGAGCTAGAACGATTCGCAGTTAATCCTGGCCTGTTAGAAAC
ATCAGAAGGCTGTAGACAAATACTGGGACAGCTACAACCATCCCTTCAGACAGGATCAGAAGAACTTAGA
TCATTATATAATACAGTAGCAACCCTCTATTGTGTGCATCAAAGGATAGAGATAAAAGACACCAAGGAAG
CTTTAGACAAGATAGAGGAAGAGCAAAACAAAAGTAAGACCACCGCACAGCAAGCGGCCGCTGATCTTCA
GACCTGGAGGAGGAGATATGAGGGACAATTGGAGAAGTGAATTATATAAATATAAAGTAGTAAAAATTGA
ACCATTAGGAGTAGCACCCACCAAGGCAAAGAGAAGAGTGGTGCAGAGAGAAAAAAGAGCAGTGGGAATA
GGAGCTTTGTTCCTTGGGTTCTTGGGAGCAGCAGGAAGCACTATGGGCGCAGCGTCAATGACGCTGACGG
TACAGGCCAGACAATTATTGTCTGGTATAGTGCAGCAGCAGAACAATTTGCTGAGGGCTATTGAGGCGCA
ACAGCATCTGTTGCAACTCACAGTCTGGGGCATCAAGCAGCTCCAGGCAAGAATCCTGGCTGTGGAAAGA
TACCTAAAGGATCAACAGCTCCTGGGGATTTGGGGTTGCTCTGGAAAACTCATTTGCACCACTGCTGTGC
CTTGGAATGCTAGTTGGAGTAATAAATCTCTGGAACAGATTTGGAATCACACGACCTGGATGGAGTGGGA
CAGAGAAATTAACAATTACACAAGCTTAATACACTCCTTAATTGAAGAATCGCAAAACCAGCAAGAAAAG
AATGAACAAGAATTATTGGAATTAGATAAATGGGCAAGTTTGTGGAATTGGTTTAACATAACAAATTGGC
TGTGGTATATAAAATTATTCATAATGATAGTAGGAGGCTTGGTAGGTTTAAGAATAGTTTTTGCTGTACT
TTCTATAGTGAATAGAGTTAGGCAGGGATATTCACCATTATCGTTTCAGACCCACCTCCCAACCCCGAGG
GGACCCGACAGGCCCGAAGGAATAGAAGAAGAAGGTGGAGAGAGAGACAGAGACAGATCCATTCGATTAG
TGAACGGATCGGCACTGCGTGCGCCAATTCTGCAGACAAATGGCAGTATTCATCCACAATTTTAAAAGAA
AAGGGGGGATTGGGGGGTACAGTGCAGGGGAAAGAATAGTAGACATAATAGCAACAGACATACAAACTAA
AGAATTACAAAAACAAATTACAAAAATTCAAAATTTTCGGGTTTATTACAGGGACAGCAGAGATCCAGTT
TGGTTAATTAAGCTTGGGAGTTCCGCGTTACATAACTTACGGTAAATGGCCCGCCTGGCTGACCGCCCAA
CGACCCCCGCCCATTGACGTCAATAATGACGTATGTTCCCATAGTAACGCCAATAGGGACTTTCCATTGA
CGTCAATGGGTGGAGCATTTACGGTAAACTGCCCACTTGGCAGTACATCAAGTGTATCATATGCCAAGTA
CGCCCCCTATTGACGTCAATGACGGTAAATGGCCCGCCTGGCATTATGCCCAGTACATGACCTTATGGGA
CTTTCCTACTTGGCAGTACATCTACGTATTAGTCATCGCTATTACCATGGTGATGCGGTTTTGGCAGTAC
ATCAATGGGCGTGGATAGCGGTTTGACTCACGGGGATTTCCAAGTCTCCACCCCATTGACGTCAATGGGA
GTTTGTTTTGGCACCAAAATCAACGGGACTTTCCAAAATGTCGTAACAACTCCGCCCCATTGACGCAAAT
GGGCGGTAGGCGTGTACGGTGGGAGGTCTATATAAGCAGAGCTCGTTTAGTGAACCGTCAGATCGCCTGG
AGACGCCATCCACGCTGTTTTGACCTCCATAGAAGACACCGACTCTAGAGGATCCATGGGCTGTGTGCAG
TGTAAGGACAAGGAGGCTACCAAGCTGACAGGAGGCCTGGTGAGCAAGGGCGAGGAGGATAACATGGCCA
TCATCAAGGAGTTCATGCGCTTCAAGGTGCACATGGAGGGCTCCGTGAACGGCCACGAGTTCGAGATCGA
GGGCGAGGGCGAGGGCCGCCCCTACGAGGCCTTTCAGACCGCTAAGCTGAAGGTGACCAAGGGTGGCCCC
CTGCCCTTCGCCTGGGACATCCTGTCCCCTCAGTTCATGTACGGCTCCAAGGCCTACATTAAGCACCCAG
CCGACATCCCCGACTACTTCAAGCTGTCCTTCCCCGAGGGCTTCAGGTGGGAGCGCGTGATGAACTTCGA
GGACGGCGGCATTATTCACGTTAACCAGGACTCCTCCCTGCAGGACGGCGTATTCATCTACAAGGTGAAG
CTGCGCGGCACCAACTTCCCCCCCGACGGCCCCGTAATGCAGAAGAAGACCATGGGCTGGGAGCAGTGGC
GCGATCCTCCTCTCCTGTCCCAGCGAGGGCCTGATGCCCTACTCACCGTGGCGCTCCGGAAGCCCCCAGG
TCAGCGTACGGATGAAGAACTGGACCTGATCTTTGAAGAGCTGCTGCATATCAAGGCGGTGGCACACCTT
TCTAACTCGGTGAAGCGGGAACTAGCTGCTGTTCTGCTCTTTGAACCACACAGCAAGGCAGGAACTGTGT
TGTTCAGCCAGGGGGACAAGGGTACCTCGTGGTACATTATCTGGAAGGGATCTGTCAATGTGGTGACCCA
TGGCAAGGGGCTGGTGACCACGTTGCACGAGGGAGATGACTTTGGACAGCTGGCTCTGGTGAACGACGCA
CCTCGGGCAGCCACCATCATCCTTCGAGAAAATAACTGTCACTTTCTGCGTGTGGACAAGCAGGACTTCA
ACCGCATCATCAAGGATGTGGAATTTAAAGTGGAGACTGTTGATGAGCGGATGTACCCCGAGGACGGCGC
CCTGAAGAGCGAGATCAAGAAGGGGCTGAGGCTGAAGGACGGCGGCCACTACGCCGCCGAGGTCAAGACC
ACCTACAAGGCCAAGAAGCCCGTGCAGCTGCCCGGCGCCTACATCGTCGACATCAAGTTGGACATCGTGT
CCCACAACGAGGACTACACCATCGTGGAACAGTGCGAACGCGCCGAGGGCCGCCACTCCACCGGCGGCAT
GGACGAGCTGTACAAGGGCTCCGGAGCCACGAACTTCTCTCTGTTAAAGCAAGCAGGAGACGTGGAAGAA
AACCCCGGTCCCGTGAGCAAGGGCGAGGAGCTGTTCACCGGGGTGGTGCCCATCCTGGTCGAGCTGGACG
GCGACGTAAACGGCCACAAGTTCAGCGTGTCCGGCGAGGGCGAGGGCGATGCCACCTACGGCAAGCTGAC
CCTGAAGTTCATCTGCACCACCGGCAAGCTGCCCGTGCCCTGGCCCACCCTCGTGACCACCCTGACCTAC
GGCGTGCAGTGCTTCAGCCGCTACCCCGACCACATGAAGCAGCACGACTTCTTCAAGTCCGCCATGCCCG
AAGGCTACGTCCAGGAGCGCACCATCTTCTTCAAGGACGACGGCAACTACAAGACCCGCGCCGAGGTGAA
GTTCGAGGGCGACACCCTGGTGAACCGCATCGAGCTGAAGGGCATCGACTTCAAGGAGGACGGCAACATC
CTGGGGCACAAGCTGGAGTACAACTACAACAGCCACAACGTCTATATCATGGCCGACAAGCAGAAGAACG
GCATCAAGGTGAACTTCAAGATCCGCCACAACATCGAGGACGGCAGCGTGCAGCTCGCCGACCACTACCA
GCAGAACACCCCCATCGGCGACGGCCCCGTGCTGCTGCCCGACAACCACTACCTGAGCACCCAGTCCGCC
CTGAGCAAAGACCCCAACGAGAAGCGCGATCACATGGTCCTGCTGGAGTTCGTGACCGCCGCCGGGATCA
CTCTCGGCATGGACGAGCTGTACAAGGGTGGTTCTGGTATGAAGCGGCTGGTGTACATCAGCAAGATCAG
CGGCCACCTGAGCCTGGAAGAGATCCAGCGGATCGGCAAGGTGTCCATCAAGAACAACCAGCGGGACAAC
ATCACCGGCGTGCTGCTGTACCTGCAGGGCCTGTTCTTCCAGATCCTGGAAGGCGAGAACGAGAAGGTGG
ACAAGCTGTACAAGAAAATCCTGGTGGACGACCGGCACACCAACATCCTGTGCCTGAAAACCGAGTACGA
CATCACCGACCGGATGTTCCCCAACTGGGCCATGAAAACCATCAACCTGAACGAGAACAGCGAGCTGATG
ATCCAGCCCATCAAGAGCCTGCTGCAGACCATCACCCAGAGCCACCGGGTGCTGGAAAAGTACATGCCCG
CCAGAGTGATCTACCTGATCAACCAGGGCATCAACCCCCTGACCGTGGAGCCCCAGCTGGTCGAGAAGAT
CATCTTCTTCAGCGACATCCTGGCCTTCAGCACCCTGACCGAGAAGCTGCCCGTGAACGAGGTGGTCATC
CTGGTCAACCGGTACTTCAGCATCTGCACCCGGATCATCAGCGCCTACGGCGGCGAAGTGACCAAGTTCA
TCGGCGACTGCGTGATGGCCAGCTTCACCAAAGAGCAGGGCGACGCCGCCATCCGGACCAGCCTGGACAT
CATCTCCGAGCTGAAGCAGCTGCGGCACCACGTGGAGGCCACCAACCCCCTGCACCTGCTGTACACCGGC
ATCGGCCTGAGCTACGGCCACGTGATCGAGGGCAACATGGGCAGCAGCCTGAAGATGGACCACACCCTGC
TGGGGGACGCCGTGAACGTGGCCGCCAGGCTGGAAGCCCTGACAAGACAGCTGCCCTACGCCCTGGCCTT
TACAGCCGGCGTGAAGAAGTGCTGCCAGGCCCAGTGGACCTTCATCAACCTGGGAGCCCACCAGGTCAAG
GGCAAGCAGGAAGCCATCGAGGTCTACACCGTGAATGAGGCCCAGAAGTACTACGACACCCTGCAGATCA
CCCAGCTGATCCGGCAGACCCTGGAAAACGACAAGCCGCGGACGTACGAGCAAAAGCTGATCTCGGAGGA
GGACCTGCACCATCACCATCACCATCACCATCACCATCTCGAGTAAGAATTCGATATCAAGCTTATCGAT
AATCAACCTCTGGATTACAAAATTTGTGAAAGATTGACTGGTATTCTTAACTATGTTGCTCCTTTTACGC
TATGTGGATACGCTGCTTTAATGCCTTTGTATCATGCTATTGCTTCCCGTATGGCTTTCATTTTCTCCTC
CTTGTATAAATCCTGGTTGCTGTCTCTTTATGAGGAGTTGTGGCCCGTTGTCAGGCAACGTGGCGTGGTG
TGCACTGTGTTTGCTGACGCAACCCCCACTGGTTGGGGCATTGCCACCACCTGTCAGCTCCTTTCCGGGA
CTTTCGCTTTCCCCCTCCCTATTGCCACGGCGGAACTCATCGCCGCCTGCCTTGCCCGCTGCTGGACAGG
GGCTCGGCTGTTGGGCACTGACAATTCCGTGGTGTTGTCGGGGAAATCATCGTCCTTTCCTTGGCTGCTC
GCCTGTGTTGCCACCTGGATTCTGCGCGGGACGTCCTTCTGCTACGTCCCTTCGGCCCTCAATCCAGCGG
ACCTTCCTTCCCGCGGCCTGCTGCCGGCTCTGCGGCCTCTTCCGCGTCTTCGCCTTCGCCCTCAGACGAG
TCGGATCTCCCTTTGGGCCGCCTCCCCGCATCGATACCGTCGACCTCGAGACCTAGAAAAACATGGAGCA
ATCACAAGTAGCAATACAGCAGCTACCAATGCTGATTGTGCCTGGCTAGAAGCACAAGAGGAGGAGGAGG
TGGGTTTTCCAGTCACACCTCAGGTACCTTTAAGACCAATGACTTACAAGGCAGCTGTAGATCTTAGCCA
CTTTTTAAAAGAAAAGGGGGGACTGGAAGGGCTAATTCACTCCCAACGAAGACAAGATATCCTTGATCTG
TGGATCTACCACACACAAGGCTACTTCCCTGATTGGCAGAACTACACACCAGGGCCAGGGATCAGATATC
CACTGACCTTTGGATGGTGCTACAAGCTAGTACCAGTTGAGCAAGAGAAGGTAGAAGAAGCCAATGAAGG
AGAGAACACCCGCTTGTTACACCCTGTGAGCCTGCATGGGATGGATGACCCGGAGAGAGAAGTATTAGAG
TGGAGGTTTGACAGCCGCCTAGCATTTCATCACATGGCCCGAGAGCTGCATCCGGACTGTACTGGGTCTC
TCTGGTTAGACCAGATCTGAGCCTGGGAGCTCTCTGGCTAACTAGGGAACCCACTGCTTAAGCCTCAATA
AAGCTTGCCTTGAGTGCTTCAAGTAGTGTGTGCCCGTCTGTTGTGTGACTCTGGTAACTAGAGATCCCTC
AGACCCTTTTAGTCAGTGTGGAAAATCTCTAGCAGGGCCCGTTTAAACCCGCTGATCAGCCTCGACTGTG
CCTTCTAGTTGCCAGCCATCTGTTGTTTGCCCCTCCCCCGTGCCTTCCTTGACCCTGGAAGGTGCCACTC
CCACTGTCCTTTCCTAATAAAATGAGGAAATTGCATCGCATTGTCTGAGTAGGTGTCATTCTATTCTGGG
GGGTGGGGTGGGGCAGGACAGCAAGGGGGAGGATTGGGAAGACAATAGCAGGCATGCTGGGGATGCGGTG
GGCTCTATGGCTTCTGAGGCGGAAAGAACCAGCTGGGGCTCTAGGGGGTATCCCC
[124 nt withheld, positions 7966-8089]
C
[91 nt withheld, positions 8091-8181]
A
[49 nt withheld, positions 8183-8231]
CCTTTGACGTTGGAGTCCACGTTCTTT
[37 nt withheld, positions 8259-8295]
ACCCTATCTCGGTCTATTCTTTTGATTTATAAGGGATTTTGCCGATTTCGGCCTATTGGTTAAAAAATGA
GCTGATTTAACAAAAATTTAACGCGAATTAATTCTGTGGAATGTGTGTCAGTTAGGGTGTGGAAAGTCCC
CAGGCTCCCCAGCAGGCAGAAGTATGCAAAGCATGCATCTCAATTAGTCAGCAACCAGGTGTGGAAAGTC
CCCAGGCTCCCCAGCAGGCAGAAGTATGCAAAGCATGCATCTCAATTAGTCAGCAACCATAGTCCCGCCC
CTAACTCCGCCCATCCCGCCCCTAACTCCGCCCAGTTCCGCCCATTCTCCGCCCCATGGCTGACTAATTT
TTTTTATTTATGCAGAGGCCGAGGCCGCCTCTGCCTCTGAGCTATTCCAGAAGTAGTGAGGAGGCTTTTT
TGGAGGCCTAGGCTTTTGCAAAAAGCTCCCGGGAGCTTGTATATCCATTTTCGGATCTGATCAGCACGTG
TTGACAATTAATCATCGGCATAGTATATCGGCATAGTATAATACGACAAGGTGAGGAACTAAACCATGGC
CAAGTTGACCAGTGCCGTTCCGGTGCTCACCGCGCGCGACGTCGCCGGAGCGGTCGAGTTCTGGACCGAC
CGGCTCGGGTTCTCCCGGGACTTCGTGGAGGACGACTTCGCCGGTGTGGTCCGGGACGACGTGACCCTGT
TCATCAGCGCGGTCCAGGACCAGGTGGTGCCGGACAACACCCTGGCCTGGGTGTGGGTGCGCGGCCTGGA
CGAGCTGTACGCCGAGTGGTCGGAGGTCGTGTCCACGAACTTCCGGGACGCCTCCGGGCCGGCCATGACC
GAGATCGGCGAGCAGCCGTGGGGGCGGGAGTTCGCCCTGCGCGACCCGGCCGGCAACTGCGTGCACTTCG
TGGCCGAGGAGCAGGACTGACACGTGCTACGAGATTTCGATTCCACCGCCGCCTTCTATGAAAGGTTGGG
CTTCGGAATCGTTTTCCGGGACGCCGGCTGGATGATCCTCCAGCGCGGGGATCTCATGCTGGAGTTCTTC
GCCCACCCCAACTTGTTTATTGCAGCTTATAATGGTTACAAATAAAGCAATAGCATCACAAATTTCACAA
ATAAAGCATTTTTTTCACTGCATTCTAGTTGTGGTTTGTCCAAACTCATCAATGTATCTTATCATGTCTG
TATACCGTCGACCTCTAGCTAGAGCTTGGCGTAATCATGGTCATAGCTGTTTCCTGTGTGAAATTGTTAT
CCGCTCACAATTCCACACAACATACGAGCCGGAAGCATAAAGTGTAAAGCCTGGGGTGCCTAATGAGTGA
GCTAACTCACATTAATTGCGTTGCGCTCACTGCCCGCTTTCCAGTCGGGAAACCTGTCGTGCCAGCTGCA
TTAATGAATCGGCCAACGCGCGGGGAGAGGCGGTTTGCGTATTGGGCGCTCTTCCGCTTCCTCGCTCACT
GACTCGCTGCGCTCGGTCGTTCGGCTGCGGCGAGCGGTATCAGCTCACTCAAAGGCGGTAATACGGTTAT
CCACAGAATCAGGGGATAACGCAGGAAAGAACATGTGAGCAAAAGGCCAGCAAAAGGCCAGGAACCGTAA
AAAGGCCGCGTTGCTGGCGTTTTTCCATAGGCTCCGCCCCCCTGACGAGCATCACAAAAATCGACGCTCA
AGTCAGAGGTGGCGAAACCCGACAGGACTATAAAGATACCAGGCGTTTCCCCCTGGAAGCTCCCTCGTGC
GCTCTCCTGTTCCGACCCTGCCGCTTACCGGATACCTGTCCGCCTTTCTCCCTTCGGGAAGCGTGGCGCT
TTCTCATAGCTCACGCTGTAGGTATCTCAGTTCGGTGTAGGTCGTTCGCTCCAAGCTGGGCTGTGTGCAC
GAACCCCCCGTTCAGCCCGACCGCTGCGCCTTATCCGGTAACTATCGTCTTGAGTCCAACCCGGTAAGAC
ACGACTTATCGCCACTGGCAGCAGCCACTGGTAACAGGATTAGCAGAGCGAGGTATGTAGGCGGTGCTAC
AGAGTTCTTGAAGTGGTGGCCTAACTACGGCTACACTAGAAGAACAGTATTTGGTATCTGCGCTCTGCTG
AAGCCAGTTACCTTCGGAAAAAGAGTTGGTAGCTCTTGATCCGGCAAACAAACCACCGCTGGTAGCGGTG
GTTTTTTTGTTTGCAAGCAGCAGATTACGCGCAGAAAAAAAGGATCTCAAGAAGATCCTTTGATCTTTTC
TACGGGGTCTGACGCTCAGTGGAACGAAAACTCACGTTAAGGGATTTTGGTCATGAGATTATCAAAAAGG
ATCTTCACCTAGATCCTTTTAAATTAAAAATGAAGTTTTAAATCAATCTAAAGTATATATGAGTAAACTT
GGTCTGACAGTTACCAATGCTTAATCAGTGAGGCACCTATCTCAGCGATCTGTCTATTTCGTTCATCCAT
AGTTGCCTGACTCCCCGTCGTGTAGATAACTACGATACGGGAGGGCTTACCATCTGGCCCCAGTGCTGCA
ATGATACCGCGAGACCCACGCTCACCGGCTCCAGATTTATCAGCAATAAACCAGCCAGCCGGAAGGGCCG
AGCGCAGAAGTGGTCCTGCAACTTTATCCGCCTCCATCCAGTCTATTAATTGTTGCCGGGAAGCTAGAGT
AAGTAGTTCGCCAGTTAATAGTTTGCGCAACGTTGTTGCCATTGCTACAGGCATCGTGGTGTCACGCTCG
TCGTTTGGTATGGCTTCATTCAGCTCCGGTTCCCAACGATCAAGGCGAGTTACATGATCCCCCATGTTGT
GCAAAAAAGCGGTTAGCTCCTTCGGTCCTCCGATCGTTGTCAGAAGTAAGTTGGCCGCAGTGTTATCACT
CATGGTTATGGCAGCACTGCATAATTCTCTTACTGTCATGCCATCCGTAAGATGCTTTTCTGTGACTGGT
GAGTACTCAACCAAGTCATTCTGAGAATAGTGTATGCGGCGACCGAGTTGCTCTTGCCCGGCGTCAATAC
GGGATAATACCGCGCCACATAGCAGAACTTTAAAAGTGCTCATCATTGGAAAACGTTCTTCGGGGCGAAA
ACTCTCAAGGATCTTACCGCTGTTGAGATCCAGTTCGATGTAACCCACTCGTGCACCCAACTGATCTTCA
GCATCTTTTACTTTCACCAGCGTTTCTGGGTGAGCAAAAACAGGAAGGCAAAATGCCGCAAAAAAGGGAA
TAAGGGCGACACGGAAATGTTGAATACTCATACTCTTCCTTTTTCAATATTATTGAAGCATTTATCAGGG
TTATTGTCTCATGAGCGGATACATATTTGAATGTATTTAGAAAAATAAACAAATAGGGGTTCCGCGCACA
TTTCCCCGAAAAGTGCCACCTGAC
